Addgene plasmid #49959: MLM3739
Purpose: Expresses a mutant TALE-TET1CD (inactive catalytic domain of TET1) fusion protein engineered to bind a site in the human beta-globin (HBB) gene for use as a control
Depositing lab: Keith Joung. Depositing organization: Massachusetts General Hospital. Publication: Targeted DNA demethylation and activation of endogenous genes using programmable TALE-TET1 fusion proteins. Maeder ML, Angstman JF, Richardson ME, Linder SJ, Cascio VM, Tsai SQ, Ho QH, Sander JD, Reyon D, Bernstein BE, Costello JF, Wilkinson MF, Joung JK. Nat Biotechnol. 2013 Oct 9. doi: 10.1038/nbt.2726. PubMed 24108092.
Backbone
  Vector backbone: pJFA345D4
  Backbone manufacturer: Joung lab (Addgene plasmid #49238)
  Vector type: TALEN
Growth in bacteria
  Bacterial resistance: Ampicillin, 100 μg/mL
  Growth temperature: 37°C
  Growth strain: XL1 Blue
  Copy number: Unknown
Gene/Insert
  Gene/Insert name: 3x Flag Tet1CDmut HB-4 (alt names: HB-4; human beta-globin (HBB) site #4)
  Species: H. sapiens (human)
  Mutation: catalytic domain of TET1 inactive (H1671Y and D1673A mutations)
  Entrez Gene: HBB (a.k.a. CD113t-C, ECYT6, beta-globin)
  Promoter: EF1a
  Tag / fusion protein: 3x FLAG (N terminal on backbone)
  Cloning method: Restriction Enzyme; 5′ cloning site BsmBI (unknown if destroyed); 3′ cloning site BsmBI (unknown if destroyed)
  Sequencing primers: 5′ EF1a-F 5'-TCAAGCCTCAGACAGTGGTTC-3'; 3′ OJA199 5'-CACCATCACAGCAGTTGG-3'
Terms and licenses: Academic/Nonprofit Terms; Industry Terms: Not Available to Industry
Depositor comments: TALE target site is: TCTTCAATATGCTTACCAAG. Note that due to the TET1 mutations, this plasmid neither demethylated the proximal CpGs nor activated HBB gene expression. See Supplementary Figure 13 of associated publication for amino acid sequences of backbone and TALE repeat array.
How to cite: MLM3739 was a gift from Keith Joung (Addgene plasmid # 49959 ; http://n2t.net/addgene:49959 ; RRID:Addgene_49959)
