[The description below was written by a language model from this plasmid's Addgene catalogue record.]
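Description:
MLM3739 is a mammalian expression plasmid built on the pJFA345D4 backbone and catalogued under the TALEN vector type, although its payload is a TALE-effector fusion rather than a nuclease. It is propagated in E. coli under ampicillin selection. The record does not give the copy number or the origin of replication, and no feature table is available to confirm other backbone elements.

The insert, expressed from the EF1a promoter, encodes a custom TALE repeat array designated HB-4 fused to the catalytic domain of human TET1, with a 3x FLAG tag at the N terminus supplied by the backbone for detection of the fusion protein. The repeat array was cloned into the backbone via BsmBI sites, a type IIS enzyme commonly used for seamless assembly of TALE repeats, and it directs the protein to a defined site (site #4) in the human beta-globin (HBB) gene. TET1 normally oxidises 5-methylcytosine to initiate DNA demethylation, but in this construct the catalytic domain carries the H1671Y and D1673A substitutions, which render it enzymatically inactive.

The plasmid therefore serves as a negative control for targeted demethylation experiments with programmable TALE-TET1 fusions. It binds the same HBB locus as the active counterpart, so it allows effects of TET1 catalytic activity to be separated from those of TALE binding alone. The depositor notes that this mutant neither demethylated the CpGs near the target site nor activated HBB expression.
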