>Addgene plasmid #49959 | MLM3739 | depositor partial sequence | sequence record 74500 | TALE sequence
ATGGTGGACTTGAGGACACTCGGTTATTCGCAACAGCAACAGGAGAAAATCAAGCCTAAGGTCAGGAGCA
CCGTCGCGCAACACCACGAGGCGCTTGTGGGGCATGGCTTCACTCATGCGCATATTGTCGCGCTTTCACA
GCACCCTGCGGCGCTTGGGACGGTGGCTGTCAAATACCAAGATATGATTGCGGCCCTGCCCGAAGCCACG
CACGAGGCAATTGTAGGGGTCGGTAAACAGTGGTCGGGAGCGCGAGCACTTGAGGCGCTGCTGACTGTGG
CGGGTGAGCTTAGGGGGCCTCCGCTCCAGCTCGACACCGGGCAGCTGCTGAAGATCGCGAAGAGAGGGGG
AGTAACAGCGGTAGAGGCAGTGCACGCCTGGCGCAATGCGCTCACCGGGGCCCCCTTGAACCTGACCCCA
GACCAGGTAGTCGCAATCGCGTCACATGACGGGGGAAAGCAAGCCCTGGAAACCGTGCAAAGGTTGTTGC
CGGTCCTTTGTCAAGACCACGGCCTTACACCGGAGCAAGTCGTGGCCATTGCAAGCAATGGGGGTGGCAA
ACAGGCTCTTGAGACGGTTCAGAGACTTCTCCCAGTTCTCTGTCAAGCCCACGGGCTGACTCCCGATCAA
GTTGTAGCGATTGCGTCCAACGGTGGAGGGAAACAAGCATTGGAGACTGTCCAACGGCTCCTTCCCGTGT
TGTGTCAAGCCCACGGTTTGACGCCTGCACAAGTGGTCGCCATCGCCAGCCATGATGGCGGTAAGCAGGC
GCTGGAAACAGTACAGCGCCTGCTGCCTGTACTGTGCCAGGATCATGGACTGACCCCAGACCAGGTAGTC
GCAATCGCGTCGAACATTGGGGGAAAGCAAGCCCTGGAAACCGTGCAAAGGTTGTTGCCGGTCCTTTGTC
AAGACCACGGCCTTACACCGGAGCAAGTCGTGGCCATTGCAAGCAACATCGGTGGCAAACAGGCTCTTGA
GACGGTTCAGAGACTTCTCCCAGTTCTCTGTCAAGCCCACGGGCTGACTCCCGATCAAGTTGTAGCGATT
GCGTCCAACGGTGGAGGGAAACAAGCATTGGAGACTGTCCAACGGCTCCTTCCCGTGTTGTGTCAAGCCC
ACGGTTTGACGCCTGCACAAGTGGTCGCCATCGCCTCCAATATTGGCGGTAAGCAGGCGCTGGAAACAGT
ACAGCGCCTGCTGCCTGTACTGTGCCAGGATCATGGACTGACCCCAGACCAGGTAGTCGCAATCGCGTCA
AACGGAGGGGGAAAGCAAGCCCTGGAAACCGTGCAAAGGTTGTTGCCGGTCCTTTGTCAAGACCACGGCC
TTACACCGGAGCAAGTCGTGGCCATTGCAAATAATAACGGTGGCAAACAGGCTCTTGAGACGGTTCAGAG
ACTTCTCCCAGTTCTCTGTCAAGCCCACGGGCTGACTCCCGATCAAGTTGTAGCGATTGCGTCGCATGAC
GGAGGGAAACAAGCATTGGAGACTGTCCAACGGCTCCTTCCCGTGTTGTGTCAAGCCCACGGTTTGACGC
CTGCACAAGTGGTCGCCATCGCCTCGAATGGCGGCGGTAAGCAGGCGCTGGAAACAGTACAGCGCCTGCT
GCCTGTACTGTGCCAGGATCATGGACTGACCCCAGACCAGGTAGTCGCAATCGCGTCAAACGGAGGGGGA
AAGCAAGCCCTGGAAACCGTGCAAAGGTTGTTGCCGGTCCTTTGTCAAGACCACGGCCTTACACCGGAGC
AAGTCGTGGCCATTGCAAGCAACATCGGTGGCAAACAGGCTCTTGAGACGGTTCAGAGACTTCTCCCAGT
TCTCTGTCAAGCCCACGGGCTGACTCCCGATCAAGTTGTAGCGATTGCGTCGCATGACGGAGGGAAACAA
GCATTGGAGACTGTCCAACGGCTCCTTCCCGTGTTGTGTCAAGCCCACGGTTTGACGCCTGCACAAGTGG
TCGCCATCGCCAGCCATGATGGCGGTAAGCAGGCGCTGGAAACAGTACAGCGCCTGCTGCCTGTACTGTG
CCAGGATCATGGACTGACCCCAGACCAGGTAGTCGCAATCGCGTCGAACATTGGGGGAAAGCAAGCCCTG
GAAACCGTGCAAAGGTTGTTGCCGGTCCTTTGTCAAGACCACGGCCTTACACCGGAGCAAGTCGTGGCCA
TTGCAAGCAACATCGGTGGCAAACAGGCTCTTGAGACGGTTCAGAGACTTCTCCCAGTTCTCTGTCAAGC
CCACGGGCTGACACCCGAACAGGTGGTCGCCATTGCTAATAATAACGGAGGACGGCCAGCCTTGGAG
