>Addgene plasmid #49959 | MLM3739 | addgene partial sequence | sequence record 75996 | EF1a-F 5'-TCAAGCCTCAGACAGTGGTTC-3'
AGCGGCCGCCACCATGGACTACAAAGACCATGACGGTGATTATAAAGATCATGACATCGATTACAAGGAT
GACGATGACAAGATGGCCCCCAAGAAGAAGAGGAAGGTGGGCATTCACCGCGGGGTACCTATGGTGGACT
TGAGGACACTCGGTTATTCGCAACAGCAACAGGAGAAAATCAAGCCTAAGGTCAGGAGCACCGTCGCGCA
ACACCACGAGGCGCTTGTGGGGCATGGCTTCACTCATGCGCATATTGTCGCGCTTTCACAGCACCCTGCG
GCGCTTGGGACGGTGGCTGTCAAATACCAAGATATGATTGCGGCCCTGCCCGAAGCCACGCACGAGGCAA
TTGTAGGGGTCGGTAAACAGTGGTCGGGAGCGCGAGCACTTGAGGCGCTGCTGACTGTGGCGGGTGAGCT
TAGGGGGCCTCCGCTCCAGCTCGACACCGGGCAGCTGCTGAAGATCGCGAAGAGAGGGGGAGTAACAGCG
GTAGAGGCAGTGCACGCCTGGCGCAATGCGCTCACCGGGGCCCCCTTGAACCTGACCCCAGACCAGGTAG
TCGCAATCGCGTCACATGACGGGGGAAAGCAAGCCCTGGAAACCGTGCAAAGGTTGTTGCCGGTCCTTTG
TCAAGACCACGGCCTTACACCGGAGCAAGTCGTGGCCATTGCAAGCAATGGGGGTGGCAAACAGGCTCTT
GAGACGGTTCAGAGACTTCTCCCAGTTCTCTGTCAAGCCCACGGGCTGACTCCCGATCAAGTTGTAGCGA
TTGCGTCCAACGGTGGAGGGAAACAAGCATTGGAGACTGTCCAACGGCTCCTTCCCGTGTTGTGTCAAGC
CCACGGTTTGACGCCTGCACAAGTGGTCGCCATCGCCAGCCATGATGGCGGTAAGCAGGCGCTGGAAACA
GTACAGCGCCTGCTGCCTGTACTGTGCC
