>Addgene plasmid #49959 | MLM3739 | addgene partial sequence | sequence record 76968 | hTET1-F 5'-ACCCTACCGACAGAAGATGC-3'
TGATCCAGAGACTTGTGGAGCTTCATTCTCTTTTGGCTGTTCATGGAGTATGTACTTTAATGGCTGTAAG
TTTGGTAGAAGCCCAAGCCCCAGAAGATTTAGAATTGATCCAAGCTCTCCCTTACATGAAAAAAACCTTG
AAGATAACTTACAGAGTTTGGCTACACGATTAGCTCCAATTTATAAGCAGTATGCTCCAGTAGCTTACCA
AAATCAGGTGGAATATGAAAATGTTGCCCGAGAATGTCGGCTTGGCAGCAAGGAAGGTCGACCCTTCTCT
GGGGTCACTGCTTGCCTGGACTTCTGTGCTCATCCCTACAGGGCCATTCACAACATGAATAATGGAAGCA
CTGTGGTTTGTACCTTAACTCGAGAAGATAACCGCTCTTTGGGTGTTATTCCTCAAGATGAGCAGCTCCA
TGTGCTACCTCTTTATAAGCTTTCAGACACAGATGAGTTTGGCTCCAAGGAAGGAATGGAAGCCAAGATC
AAATCTGGGGCCATCGAGGTCCTGGCACCCCGCCGCAAAAAAAGAACGTGTTTCACTCAGCCTGTTCCCC
GTTCTGGAAAGAAGAGGGCTGCGATGATGACAGAGGTTCTTGCACATAAGATAAGGGCAGTGGAAAAGAA
ACCTATTCCCCGAATCAAGCGGAAGAATAACTCAACAACAACAAACAACAGTAAGCCTTCGTCACTGCCA
ACCTTAGGGAGTAACACTGAGACCGTGCAACCTGAAGTAAAAAGTGAAACCGAACCCCATTTTATCTTAA
AAAGTTCAGACAACACTAAAACTTATTCGCTGATGCCATCCGCTCCTCACCCAGTGAAAGAGGCATCTCC
AGGCTTCTCCTGGTCCCCGAAGACTGCTTCAGCCACACCAGCTCCACTGAAGAATGACGCAACAGCCTCA
TGCGGGTTTTCA
